>Addgene plasmid #206979 | pAAV-EFS-TadA8e-Sauri-U6-Lmna sgRNA | addgene full sequence | sequence record 411205 | Addgene NGS Result
TACGGTTCCTGGCCTTTTGCTGGCCTTTTGCTCACATGTTCTTTCCTGCGTTATCCCCTGATTCTGTGGA
TAACCGTATTACCGCCTTTGAGTGAGCTGATACCGCTCGCCGCAGCCGAACGACCGAGCGCAGCGAGTCA
GTGAGCGAGGAAGCGGAAGAGCGCCCAATACGCAAACCGCCTCTCCCCGCGCGTTGGCCGATTCATTAAT
GCAGCTGGCACGACAGGTTTCCCGACTGGAAAGCGGGCAGTGAGCGCAACGCAATTAATGTGAGTTAGCT
CACTCATTAGGCACCCCAGGCTTTACACTTTATGCTTCCGGCTCGTATGTTGTGTGGAATTGTGAGCGGA
TAACAATTTCACACAGGAAACAGCTATGACCATGATTACGCCAGATTTAATTAAGGCTGCGCGCTCGCTC
GCTCACTGAGGCCGCCCGGGCAAAGCCCGGGCGTCGGGCGACCTTTGGTCGCCCGGCCTCAGTGAGCGAG
CGAGCGCGCAGAGAGGGAGTGGCCAACTCCATCACTAGGGGTTCCTGCGGCCTCTAGAATTCGCTAGCTA
GGTCTTGAAAGGAGTGGGAATTGGCTCCGGTGCCCGTCAGTGGGCAGAGCGCACATCGCCCACAGTCCCC
GAGAAGTTGGGGGGAGGGGTCGGCAATTGATCCGGTGCCTAGAGAAGGTGGCGCGGGGTAAACTGGGAAA
GTGATGTCGTGTACTGGCTCCGCCTTTTTCCCGAGGGTGGGGGAGAACCGTATATAAGTGCAGTAGTCGC
CGTGAACGTTCTTTTTCGCAACGGGTTTGCCGCCAGAACACAGGACCGGTGCCACCATGAAACGGACAGC
CGACGGAAGCGAGTTCGAGTCACCAAAGAAGAAGCGGAAAGTCTCTGAGGTGGAGTTTTCCCACGAGTAC
TGGATGAGACATGCCCTGACCCTGGCCAAGAGGGCACGGGATGAGAGGGAGGTGCCTGTGGGAGCCGTGC
TGGTGCTGAACAATAGAGTGATCGGCGAGGGCTGGAACAGAGCCATCGGCCTGCACGACCCAACAGCCCA
TGCCGAAATTATGGCCCTGAGACAGGGCGGCCTGGTCATGCAGAACTACAGACTGATTGACGCCACCCTG
TACGTGACATTCGAGCCTTGCGTGATGTGCGCCGGCGCCATGATCCACTCTAGGATCGGCCGCGTGGTGT
TTGGCGTGAGGAACTCAAAAAGAGGCGCCGCAGGCTCCCTGATGAACGTGCTGAACTACCCCGGCATGAA
TCACCGCGTCGAAATTACCGAGGGAATCCTGGCAGATGAATGTGCCGCCCTGCTGTGCGATTTCTATCGG
ATGCCTAGACAGGTGTTCAATGCTCAGAAGAAGGCCCAGAGCTCCATCAACTCCGGAGGATCTAGCGGAG
GCTCCTCTGGCTCTGAGACACCTGGCACAAGCGAGAGCGCAACACCTGAAAGCAGCGGGGGCAGCAGCGG
GGGGTCAATGCAGGAGAACCAGCAGAAGCAAAATTACATCCTGGGCCTGGCCATCGGCATCACCAGCGTG
GGCTATGGCCTGATCGACAGCAAGACCAGAGAAGTGATTGACGCCGGCGTGCGGCTATTCCCAGAGGCCG
ACTCTGAAAACAACAGCAATAGAAGATCTAAGCGGGGCGCCCGGAGACTGAAAAGACGAAGAATCCACAG
ACTGAACAGAGTGAAAGACCTCCTGGCTGACTACCAGATGATCGACTTAAACAACGTGCCCAAGTCTACC
GACCCCTACACCATCCGGGTGAAGGGACTGCGGGAACCTCTGACCAAGGAAGAGTTTGCCATCGCTCTGC
TGCATATCGCCAAGAGAAGAGGCCTGCACAACATCTCCGTGAGCATGGGCGATGAGGAACAGGACAACGA
GCTGTCCACCAAGCAGCAGCTGCAGAAGAACGCTCAGCAGCTGCAGGACAAATACGTGTGCGAGCTGCAA
CTGGAAAGACTGACCAACATCAACAAGGTCAGAGGCGAGAAGAACCGGTTCAAGACCGAAGATTTCGTGA
AGGAAGTGAAGCAGCTGTGCGAGACCCAGCGGCAGTACCACAACATCGACGATCAGTTCATCCAGCAGTA
CATCGACCTGGTGAGCACCCGGAGAGAATACTTCGAGGGCCCTGGCAACGGCTCTCCATATGGCTGGGAT
GGAGATCTGCTGAAGTGGTATGAGAAGCTGATGGGCAGATGCACCTACTTCCCTGAGGAGCTGAGAAGCG
TGAAGTACGCCTACAGCGCCGATCTGTTTAACGCCCTGAACGATCTGAACAACCTGGTTGTGACCCGCGA
CGACAACCCTAAGCTGGAATACTACGAGAAATACCACATTATCGAGAACGTGTTCAAGCAGAAGAAAAAT
CCAACTCTGAAGCAAATCGCCAAAGAGATCGGCGTGCAGGATTACGACATCAGAGGATACAGAATTACCA
AGTCCGGTAAGCCTCAGTTCACCAGCTTCAAACTCTACCACGACCTGAAAAACATCTTTGAACAGGCCAA
ATACCTGGAAGATGTGGAGATGCTGGATGAGATAGCTAAAATCCTGACAATCTACCAAGACGAGATCAGC
ATCAAGAAAGCCCTGGACCAGCTGCCTGAGCTGCTGACCGAGAGCGAAAAAAGCCAGATCGCTCAGCTGA
CCGGCTACACCGGTACACATAGACTGTCTCTGAAGTGCATCCACATCGTGATCGACGAGCTGTGGGAGAG
CCCCGAAAACCAGATGGAAATCTTCACCAGACTGAACCTCAAGCCAAAGAAGGTGGAAATGAGCGAGATC
GACAGCATCCCTACCACACTGGTGGATGAGTTCATCCTGAGCCCTGTGGTGAAGCGGGCCTTCATCCAGT
CCATCAAGGTGATCAACGCTGTGATCAACAGATTCGGCCTGCCCGAGGACATCATTATCGAGCTGGCCAG
AGAGAAGAACAGCAAGGACAGAAGGAAGTTCATCAACAAGCTGCAGAAACAGAATGAGGCCACCCGGAAA
AAAATCGAGCAGCTGCTGGCCAAGTACGGCAATACCAATGCCAAGTACATGATCGAAAAGATCAAGCTGC
ATGACATGCAGGAGGGCAAGTGTCTGTACAGCCTGGAAGCTATCCCCCTGGAAGACCTGCTGTCTAATCC
TACACACTACGAGGTGGACCACATCATCCCTAGAAGCGTGTCCTTCGACAACAGCCTGAACAACAAGGTT
CTGGTGAAGCAAAGCGAGAACAGCAAGAAGGGCAATAGGACCCCTTACCAGTACCTGAGCAGCAACGAGT
CCAAGATCTCTTACAACCAGTTCAAGCAGCACATTCTGAACCTGTCTAAGGCCAAAGATAGAATCAGCAA
GAAGAAACGAGATATGCTGCTGGAAGAACGGGACATCAACAAATTCGAGGTGCAGAAGGAATTCATCAAC
AGAAACCTTGTGGACACCCGGTACGCCACTCGGGAGCTGAGCAACCTGCTGAAGACCTACTTCAGCACAC
ACGACTACGCCGTGAAAGTGAAGACCATCAACGGCGGCTTCACAAACCACCTGAGGAAGGTGTGGGACTT
CAAGAAGCACCGGAACCACGGCTACAAGCACCACGCCGAGGATGCCCTGGTCATCGCCAACGCCGACTTT
CTGTTCAAAACCCACAAGGCCCTGAGACGGACAGACAAGATCCTGGAACAGCCTGGACTGGAAGTCAACG
ACACCACCGTGAAGGTGGACACAGAGGAGAAGTACCAGGAGTTATTCGAGACACCGAAACAAGTGAAGAA
CATCAAGCAGTTTAGAGATTTCAAGTATTCTCACAGAGTTGACAAGAAGCCCAACCGGCAGCTGATCAAT
GATACCCTGTACAGTACCAGAGAGATCGATGGCGAAACCTACGTGGTCCAAACACTGAAAGACCTGTACG
CCAAGGACAATGAAAAGGTGAAAAAGCTCTTTACAGAACGGCCTCAAAAGATACTGATGTACCAGCACGA
TCCTAAGACCTTTGAGAAACTGATGACCATTCTGAATCAGTACGCTGAGGCAAAGAATCCTCTGGCCGCT
TATTACGAGGATAAGGGCGAATACGTGACCAAGTACGCCAAGAAGGGCAACGGCCCTGCCATCCACAAGA
TCAAATACATCGACAAGAAACTGGGCAGCTACCTGGACGTGAGTAACAAATATCCTGAGACACAGAACAA
GCTGGTGAAACTGTCTCTGAAGAGCTTTAGATTCGACATCTACAAATGTGAACAGGGCTACAAGATGGTG
TCCATTGGCTACCTCGACGTACTGAAGAAGGACAACTACTACTACATCCCCAAAGATAAGTACGAGGCCG
AGAAGCAGAAAAAGAAGATCAAGGAAAGCGACCTCTTCGTGGGCAGCTTCTACTACAACGACCTGATCAT
GTACGAGGACGAACTCTTCCGGGTGATCGGAGTGAACTCCGATATCAACAACCTGGTTGAGCTGAATATG
GTCGACATCACCTACAAGGATTTCTGCGAGGTGAACAACGTGACAGGCGAGAAGAGAATCAAGAAAACCA
TCGGAAAGAGAGTGGTGCTGATCGAGAAGTATACGACCGACATCCTGGGAAATCTGTATAAAACGCCCCT
GCCTAAGAAGCCCCAGCTCATTTTCAAGAGAGGCGAGCTGTCTGGCGGCTCAAAAAGAACCGCCGACGGC
AGCGAATTCGAGCCCAAGAAGAAGAGGAAAGTCTAATAGATCTCGACTGTGCCTTCTAGTTGCCAGCCAT
CTGTTGTTTGCCCCTCCCCCGTGCCTTCCTTGACCCTGGAAGGTGCCACTCCCACTGTCCTTTCCTAATA
AAATGAGGAAATTGCATCGCATTGTCTGAGTAGGTGTCATTCTATTCTGGGGGGTGGGGTGGGGCAGGAC
AGCAAGGGGGAGGATTGGGAAGACAATAGCAGGCATGCTGGGGATGCGGTGGGCTCTATGGCTCGAGCGG
CCCAAGCTTAAAAAAATCTCGCCAACAAGTTGACGAGATAAACACGGCATTTTGCCTTGTTTTAGTAGAT
TCTGTAATTTTCATTACAGAGTACTAAAACAGGAAGTGGCCATGTGCAAGCGGTGTTTCGTCCTTTCCAC
AAGATATATAAAGCCAAGAAATCGAAATACTTTCAAGTTACGGTAAGCATATGATAGTCCATTTTAAAAC
ATAATTTTAAAACTGCAAACTACCCAAGAAATTATTACTTTCTACGTCACGTATTTTGTACTAATATCTT
TGTGTTTACAGTCAAATTAATTCTAATTATCTCTCTAACAGCCTTGTATCGTATATGCAAATATGAAGGA
ATCATGGGAAATAGGCCCTCTTCCTGCCCGACCTTGCGGCCGCAGGAACCCCTAGTGATGGAGTTGGCCA
CTCCCTCTCTGCGCGCTCGCTCGCTCACTGAGGCCGGGCGACCAAAGGTCGCCCGACGCCCGGGCTTTGC
CCGGGCGGCCTCAGTGAGCGAGCGAGCGCGCAGCCTTAATTAACCTAATTCACTGGCCGTCGTTTTACAA
CGTCGTGACTGGGAAAACCCTGGCGTTACCCAACTTAATCGCCTTGCAGCACATCCCCCTTTCGCCAGCT
GGCGTAATAGCGAAGAGGCCCGCACCGATCGCCCTTCCCAACAGTTGCGCAGCCTGAATGGCGAATGGG
[124 nt withheld, positions 5670-5793]
C
[91 nt withheld, positions 5795-5885]
A
[49 nt withheld, positions 5887-5935]
CCTTTGACGTTGGAGTCCACGTTCTTT
[37 nt withheld, positions 5963-5999]
ACCCTATCTCGGTCTATTCTTTTGATTTATAAGGGATTTTGCCGATTTCGGCCTATTGGTTAAAAAATGA
GCTGATTTAACAAAAATTTAACGCGAATTTTAACAAAATATTAACGCTTACAATTTAGGTGGCACTTTTC
GGGGAAATGTGCGCGGAACCCCTATTTGTTTATTTTTCTAAATACATTCAAATATGTATCCGCTCATGAG
ACAATAACCCTGATAAATGCTTCAATAATATTGAAAAAGGAAGAGTATGAGTATTCAACATTTCCGTGTC
GCCCTTATTCCCTTTTTTGCGGCATTTTGCCTTCCTGTTTTTGCTCACCCAGAAACGCTGGTGAAAGTAA
AAGATGCTGAAGATCAGTTGGGTGCACGAGTGGGTTACATCGAACTGGATCTCAACAGCGGTAAGATCCT
TGAGAGTTTTCGCCCCGAAGAACGTTTTCCAATGATGAGCACTTTTAAAGTTCTGCTATGTGGCGCGGTA
TTATCCCGTATTGACGCCGGGCAAGAGCAACTCGGTCGCCGCATACACTATTCTCAGAATGACTTGGTTG
AGTACTCACCAGTCACAGAAAAGCATCTTACGGATGGCATGACAGTAAGAGAATTATGCAGTGCTGCCAT
AACCATGAGTGATAACACTGCGGCCAACTTACTTCTGACAACGATCGGAGGACCGAAGGAGCTAACCGCT
TTTTTGCACAACATGGGGGATCATGTAACTCGCCTTGATCGTTGGGAACCGGAGCTGAATGAAGCCATAC
CAAACGACGAGCGTGACACCACGATGCCTGTAGCAATGGCAACAACGTTGCGCAAACTATTAACTGGCGA
ACTACTTACTCTAGCTTCCCGGCAACAATTAATAGACTGGATGGAGGCGGATAAAGTTGCAGGACCACTT
CTGCGCTCGGCCCTTCCGGCTGGCTGGTTTATTGCTGATAAATCTGGAGCCGGTGAGCGTGGGTCTCGCG
GTATCATTGCAGCACTGGGGCCAGATGGTAAGCCCTCCCGTATCGTAGTTATCTACACGACGGGGAGTCA
GGCAACTATGGATGAACGAAATAGACAGATCGCTGAGATAGGTGCCTCACTGATTAAGCATTGGTAACTG
TCAGACCAAGTTTACTCATATATACTTTAGATTGATTTAAAACTTCATTTTTAATTTAAAAGGATCTAGG
TGAAGATCCTTTTTGATAATCTCATGACCAAAATCCCTTAACGTGAGTTTTCGTTCCACTGAGCGTCAGA
CCCCGTAGAAAAGATCAAAGGATCTTCTTGAGATCCTTTTTTTCTGCGCGTAATCTGCTGCTTGCAAACA
AAAAAACCACCGCTACCAGCGGTGGTTTGTTTGCCGGATCAAGAGCTACCAACTCTTTTTCCGAAGGTAA
CTGGCTTCAGCAGAGCGCAGATACCAAATACTGTTCTTCTAGTGTAGCCGTAGTTAGGCCACCACTTCAA
GAACTCTGTAGCACCGCCTACATACCTCGCTCTGCTAATCCTGTTACCAGTGGCTGCTGCCAGTGGCGAT
AAGTCGTGTCTTACCGGGTTGGACTCAAGACGATAGTTACCGGATAAGGCGCAGCGGTCGGGCTGAACGG
GGGGTTCGTGCACACAGCCCAGCTTGGAGCGAACGACCTACACCGAACTGAGATACCTACAGCGTGAGCT
ATGAGAAAGCGCCACGCTTCCCGAAGGGAGAAAGGCGGACAGGTATCCGGTAAGCGGCAGGGTCGGAACA
GGAGAGCGCACGAGGGAGCTTCCAGGGGGAAACGCCTGGTATCTTTATAGTCCTGTCGGGTTTCGCCACC
TCTGACTTGAGCGTCGATTTTTGTGATGCTCGTCAGGGGGGCGGAGCCTATGGAAAAACGCCAGCAACGC
GGCCTTTT
Features (pLannotate 1.2.2; 19 found; start..end, strand, type, name):
     26..159     +  rep_origin     RSF ori (fragment): Plasmids containing the RSF 1030 origin of replication can be propagated in E. coli cells that contain additional plasmids with compatible origins.
    161..253     +  CDS            lacI (fragment): lac repressor; lacI; The lac repressor binds to the lac operator to inhibit transcription in E. coli. This inhibition can be relieved by adding lactose or isopropyl-β-D-thiogalactopyranoside (IPTG).
    266..287     +  protein_bind   CAP binding site: CAP binding activates transcription in the presence of cAMP. E. coli catabolite activator protein
    302..332     +  promoter       lac promoter: promoter for the E. coli lac operon
    340..356     +  protein_bind   lac operator: The lac repressor binds to the lac operator to inhibit transcription in E. coli. This inhibition can be relieved by adding lactose or isopropyl-β-D-thiogalactopyranoside (IPTG). lac repressor encoded by lacI
    406..536     -  repeat_region  AAV2 ITR (fragment): inverted terminal repeat of adeno-associated virus serotype 2 inverted
    558..576     +  CDS            small t antigen (fragment): SV40 (simian virus 40) small t antigen
    602..813     +  promoter       EF-1α core promoter: core promoter for human elongation factor EF-1α
    884..1375    +  CDS            tadA: TADA_ECOLI - Also known as yfhC. Experimental evidence at protein level: Swiss-Prot protein existence level 1. Catalyzes the deamination of adenosine to inosine at the wobble position 34 of tRNA(Arg2). Essential for cell viability. From Escherichia coli (strain K12).
   1496..4654    +  CDS            cas9: CAS9_STAAU - Experimental evidence at protein level: Swiss-Prot protein existence level 1. CRISPR (clustered regularly interspaced short palindromic repeat) is an adaptive immune system that provides protection against mobile genetic elements (viruses, transposable elements and conjugative plasmids). CRISPR clusters contain spacers, sequences complementary to antecedent mobile elements, and target invading nucleic acids. CRISPR clusters are transcribed and processed into CRISPR RNA (crRNA). In type II CRISPR systems correct processing of pre-crRNA requires a trans- encoded small RNA (tracrRNA)
   4737..4961    +  polyA_signal   bGH poly(A) signal: bovine growth hormone polyadenylation signal
   4987..5045    -  misc_RNA       Sa gRNA scaffold (fragment): guide RNA scaffold for the Staphylococcus aureus CRISPR/Cas9 system
   5100..5340    -  promoter       U6 promoter: RNA polymerase III promoter for human U6 snRNA
   5364..5494    +  repeat_region  AAV2 ITR (fragment): inverted terminal repeat of adeno-associated virus serotype 2 inverted
   5508..5665    +  CDS            lacZα (fragment): LacZα fragment of β-galactosidase; lacZ fragment
   5670..6098    +  rep_origin     f1 ori (sequence partly withheld): f1 bacteriophage origin of replication; arrow indicates direction of (+) strand synthesis
   6151..6255    +  promoter       AmpR promoter: bla
   6256..7116    +  CDS            AmpR: β-lactamase; bla; confers resistance to ampicillin, carbenicillin, and related antibiotics
   7287..7875    +  rep_origin     ori: high-copy-number ColE1/pMB1/pBR322/pUC origin of replication
