[The description below was written by a language model from this plasmid's Addgene catalogue record and pLannotate feature annotations shown in this document.]
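Description:
pAAV-EFS-TadA8e-Sauri-U6-Lmna sgRNA is a 7,897 bp all-in-one AAV transfer plasmid that carries both an adenine base editor and its guide RNA between two AAV2 inverted terminal repeats, so that the whole editing system can be packaged into a single recombinant AAV particle. It is propagated in E. coli through a high-copy ColE1/pUC-type origin with ampicillin selection (AmpR with its own promoter). The backbone also retains an f1 origin and remnants of lac elements (lac promoter/operator, CAP site, lacZα and lacI fragments) that play no role in the payload. A recombination-deficient strain is recorded for growth, consistent with the need to keep the ITRs intact.

Within the ITRs, the short EF-1α core (EFS) promoter drives SauriABE8e, a fusion of the evolved E. coli tRNA adenosine deaminase TadA8e to a compact Cas9, terminated by the bGH polyadenylation signal. The automated annotation matches the Cas9 region to the Staphylococcus aureus protein, but the construct name and purpose statement indicate the related Sauri (Staphylococcus auricularis) ortholog. The small size of both the promoter and this Cas9 helps the editor fit within AAV packaging limits. Downstream, in the opposite orientation, a human U6 RNA polymerase III promoter expresses a 20-nt spacer joined to an Sa-type gRNA scaffold. The spacer was cloned into the parental backbone's guide-insertion site.

The guide targets the murine Lmna c.1621T mutation, directing A-to-G editing (read as T-to-C on the opposite strand) to revert this pathogenic variant. The associated work used the system to correct the cardiac disease-causing Lmna c.1621C>T mutation in mouse hearts.
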