Addgene plasmid #206979: pAAV-EFS-TadA8e-Sauri-U6-Lmna sgRNA
Purpose: Expresses SauriABE8e by EFS promoter and sgRNA targeting murine Lmna c.1621T mutation by U6 promoter
Depositing lab: Yuxuan Guo. Depositing organization: Peking University Health Science Center. Publication: Adenine base editor-based correction of the cardiac pathogenic Lmna c.1621C > T mutation in murine hearts. Yang L, Liu Z, Sun J, Chen Z, Gao F, Guo Y. J Cell Mol Med. 2024 Feb;28(4):e18145. doi: 10.1111/jcmm.18145. PubMed 38332517.
Backbone
  Vector backbone: AAV-EFS-SauriABE8e-bGH-U6-sgRNA-BsmBI
  Backbone size w/o insert (bp): 7897
  Total vector size (bp): 7897
  Vector type: AAV ; Adenine Base Editor
Growth in bacteria
  Bacterial resistance: Ampicillin, 100 μg/mL
  Growth temperature: 37°C
  Growth strain: NEB Stable
  Copy number: Unknown
Gene/Insert
  Gene/Insert name: Lmna sgRNA
  Insert size (bp): 20
  Promoter: U6
  Cloning method: Gibson Cloning
  Sequencing primers: 5′ ctgtgccttctagttgccag
Terms and licenses: Academic/Nonprofit Terms; Industry Terms: Not Available to Industry
How to cite: pAAV-EFS-TadA8e-Sauri-U6-Lmna sgRNA was a gift from Yuxuan Guo (Addgene plasmid # 206979 ; http://n2t.net/addgene:206979 ; RRID:Addgene_206979)
